>Addgene plasmid #99736 | Icam 2 SaCas9 YAP sgRNA3 | addgene full sequence | sequence record 197781 | Addgene NGS Result
GTCCTGCAGGCAGCTGCGCGCTCGCTCGCTCACTGAGGCCGCCCGGGCGTCGGGCGACCTTTGGTCGCCC
GGCCTCAGTGAGCGAGCGAGCGCGCAGAGAGGGAGTGGCCAACTCCATCACTAGGGGTTCCTGCGGCCTC
TAGACTCGAGGTCTCCCAGGCATGACTCCAACAATGCATCCCATGGGATTTGGGGTTCCCCAGATCTGGG
GCTTGTAGGCCTGACTCTCCCCTGTGCACACGTCTCATACACGCATGCGTGCACCCATTGCCTGCCCCGC
CCCTTGCACAGGGAGTCAGCAGGGAGGACTGGGTTATGCCCTGCTTATCAGCAGCTTCCCAGCTTCCTCT
GCCTGGATTCTTAGAGGCCTGGGGTCCTAGAACGAGCTGGTGCACGTGGCTTCCCAAAGATCTCTCAGAT
AATGAGAGGAAATGCAGTCATCAGTTTGCAGAAGGCTAGGGATTCTGGGCCATAGCTCAGACCTGCGCCC
ACCATCTCCCTCCAGGCAGCCCTTGGCTGGTCCCTGCGAGCCCGTGGAGACTGCCAGTCACCGGTGCCAC
CATGGCCCCAAAGAAGAAGCGGAAGGTCGGTATCCACGGAGTCCCAGCAGCCAAGCGGAACTACATCCTG
GGCCTGGACATCGGCATCACCAGCGTGGGCTACGGCATCATCGACTACGAGACACGGGACGTGATCGATG
CCGGCGTGCGGCTGTTCAAAGAGGCCAACGTGGAAAACAACGAGGGCAGGCGGAGCAAGAGAGGCGCCAG
AAGGCTGAAGCGGCGGAGGCGGCATAGAATCCAGAGAGTGAAGAAGCTGCTGTTCGACTACAACCTGCTG
ACCGACCACAGCGAGCTGAGCGGCATCAACCCCTACGAGGCCAGAGTGAAGGGCCTGAGCCAGAAGCTGA
GCGAGGAAGAGTTCTCTGCCGCCCTGCTGCACCTGGCCAAGAGAAGAGGCGTGCACAACGTGAACGAGGT
GGAAGAGGACACCGGCAACGAGCTGTCCACCAAAGAGCAGATCAGCCGGAACAGCAAGGCCCTGGAAGAG
AAATACGTGGCCGAACTGCAGCTGGAACGGCTGAAGAAAGACGGCGAAGTGCGGGGCAGCATCAACAGAT
TCAAGACCAGCGACTACGTGAAAGAAGCCAAACAGCTGCTGAAGGTGCAGAAGGCCTACCACCAGCTGGA
CCAGAGCTTCATCGACACCTACATCGACCTGCTGGAAACCCGGCGGACCTACTATGAGGGACCTGGCGAG
GGCAGCCCCTTCGGCTGGAAGGACATCAAAGAATGGTACGAGATGCTGATGGGCCACTGCACCTACTTCC
CCGAGGAACTGCGGAGCGTGAAGTACGCCTACAACGCCGACCTGTACAACGCCCTGAACGACCTGAACAA
TCTCGTGATCACCAGGGACGAGAACGAGAAGCTGGAATATTACGAGAAGTTCCAGATCATCGAGAACGTG
TTCAAGCAGAAGAAGAAGCCCACCCTGAAGCAGATCGCCAAAGAAATCCTCGTGAACGAAGAGGATATTA
AGGGCTACAGAGTGACCAGCACCGGCAAGCCCGAGTTCACCAACCTGAAGGTGTACCACGACATCAAGGA
CATTACCGCCCGGAAAGAGATTATTGAGAACGCCGAGCTGCTGGATCAGATTGCCAAGATCCTGACCATC
TACCAGAGCAGCGAGGACATCCAGGAAGAACTGACCAATCTGAACTCCGAGCTGACCCAGGAAGAGATCG
AGCAGATCTCTAATCTGAAGGGCTATACCGGCACCCACAACCTGAGCCTGAAGGCCATCAACCTGATCCT
GGACGAGCTGTGGCACACCAACGACAACCAGATCGCTATCTTCAACCGGCTGAAGCTGGTGCCCAAGAAG
GTGGACCTGTCCCAGCAGAAAGAGATCCCCACCACCCTGGTGGACGACTTCATCCTGAGCCCCGTCGTGA
AGAGAAGCTTCATCCAGAGCATCAAAGTGATCAACGCCATCATCAAGAAGTACGGCCTGCCCAACGACAT
CATTATCGAGCTGGCCCGCGAGAAGAACTCCAAGGACGCCCAGAAAATGATCAACGAGATGCAGAAGCGG
AACCGGCAGACCAACGAGCGGATCGAGGAAATCATCCGGACCACCGGCAAAGAGAACGCCAAGTACCTGA
TCGAGAAGATCAAGCTGCACGACATGCAGGAAGGCAAGTGCCTGTACAGCCTGGAAGCCATCCCTCTGGA
AGATCTGCTGAACAACCCCTTCAACTATGAGGTGGACCACATCATCCCCAGAAGCGTGTCCTTCGACAAC
AGCTTCAACAACAAGGTGCTCGTGAAGCAGGAAGAAAACAGCAAGAAGGGCAACCGGACCCCATTCCAGT
ACCTGAGCAGCAGCGACAGCAAGATCAGCTACGAAACCTTCAAGAAGCACATCCTGAATCTGGCCAAGGG
CAAGGGCAGAATCAGCAAGACCAAGAAAGAGTATCTGCTGGAAGAACGGGACATCAACAGGTTCTCCGTG
CAGAAAGACTTCATCAACCGGAACCTGGTGGATACCAGATACGCCACCAGAGGCCTGATGAACCTGCTGC
GGAGCTACTTCAGAGTGAACAACCTGGACGTGAAAGTGAAGTCCATCAATGGCGGCTTCACCAGCTTTCT
GCGGCGGAAGTGGAAGTTTAAGAAAGAGCGGAACAAGGGGTACAAGCACCACGCCGAGGACGCCCTGATC
ATTGCCAACGCCGATTTCATCTTCAAAGAGTGGAAGAAACTGGACAAGGCCAAAAAAGTGATGGAAAACC
AGATGTTCGAGGAAAAGCAGGCCGAGAGCATGCCCGAGATCGAAACCGAGCAGGAGTACAAAGAGATCTT
CATCACCCCCCACCAGATCAAGCACATTAAGGACTTCAAGGACTACAAGTACAGCCACCGGGTGGACAAG
AAGCCTAATAGAGAGCTGATTAACGACACCCTGTACTCCACCCGGAAGGACGACAAGGGCAACACCCTGA
TCGTGAACAATCTGAACGGCCTGTACGACAAGGACAATGACAAGCTGAAAAAGCTGATCAACAAGAGCCC
CGAAAAGCTGCTGATGTACCACCACGACCCCCAGACCTACCAGAAACTGAAGCTGATTATGGAACAGTAC
GGCGACGAGAAGAATCCCCTGTACAAGTACTACGAGGAAACCGGGAACTACCTGACCAAGTACTCCAAAA
AGGACAACGGCCCCGTGATCAAGAAGATTAAGTATTACGGCAACAAACTGAACGCCCATCTGGACATCAC
CGACGACTACCCCAACAGCAGAAACAAGGTCGTGAAGCTGTCCCTGAAGCCCTACAGATTCGACGTGTAC
CTGGACAATGGCGTGTACAAGTTCGTGACCGTGAAGAATCTGGATGTGATCAAAAAAGAAAACTACTACG
AAGTGAATAGCAAGTGCTATGAGGAAGCTAAGAAGCTGAAGAAGATCAGCAACCAGGCCGAGTTTATCGC
CTCCTTCTACAACAACGATCTGATCAAGATCAACGGCGAGCTGTATAGAGTGATCGGCGTGAACAACGAC
CTGCTGAACCGGATCGAAGTGAACATGATCGACATCACCTACCGCGAGTACCTGGAAAACATGAACGACA
AGAGGCCCCCCAGGATCATTAAGACAATCGCCTCCAAGACCCAGAGCATTAAGAAGTACAGCACAGACAT
TCTGGGCAACCTGTATGAAGTGAAATCTAAGAAGCACCCTCAGATCATCAAAAAGGGCAAAAGGCCGGCG
GCCACGAAAAAGGCCGGCCAGGCAAAAAAGAAAAAGGGATCCTACCCATACGATGTTCCAGATTACGCTT
ACCCATACGATGTTCCAGATTACGCTTACCCATACGATGTTCCAGATTACGCTTAAGAATTCCTAGAGCT
CGCTGATCAGCCTCGACTGTGCCTTCTAGTTGCCAGCCATCTGTTGTTTGCCCCTCCCCCGTGCCTTCCT
TGACCCTGGAAGGTGCCACTCCCACTGTCCTTTCCTAATAAAATGAGGAAATTGCATCGCATTGTCTGAG
TAGGTGTCATTCTATTCTGGGGGGTGGGGTGGGGCAGGACAGCAAGGGGGAGGATTGGGAAGAGAATAGC
AGGCATGCTGGGGAGGTACCGAGGGCCTATTTCCCATGATTCCTTCATATTTGCATATACGATACAAGGC
TGTTAGAGAGATAATTGGAATTAATTTGACTGTAAACACAAAGATATTAGTACAAAATACGTGACGTAGA
AAGTAATAATTTCTTGGGTAGTTTGCAGTTTTAAAATTATGTTTTAAAATGGACTATCATATGCTTACCG
TAACTTGAAAGTATTTCGATTTCTTGGCTTTATATATCTTGTGGAAAGGACGAAACACCGCCAGAGACAA
CGCCACTGGCTGTTTTAGTACTCTGGAAACAGAATCTACTAAAACAAGGCAAAATGCCGTGTTTATCTCG
TCAACTTGTTGGCGAGATTTTTGCGGCCGCAGGAACCCCTAGTGATGGAGTTGGCCACTCCCTCTCTGCG
CGCTCGCTCGCTCACTGAGGCCGGGCGACCAAAGGTCGCCCGACGCCCGGGCTTTGCCCGGGCGGCCTCA
GTGAGCGAGCGAGCGCGCAGCTGCCTGCAGGGGCGCCTGATGCGGTATTTTCTCCTTACGCATCTGTGCG
GTATTTCACACCGCATA
[95 nt withheld, positions 4708-4802]
T
[46 nt withheld, positions 4804-4849]
C
[141 nt withheld, positions 4851-4991]
CCTTTGACGTTGGAGTCCACGTTCTTT
[37 nt withheld, positions 5019-5055]
ACTCTATCTCGGGCTATTCTTTTGATTTATAAGGGATTTTGCCGATTTCGGTCTATTGGTTAAAAAATGA
GCTGATTTAACAAAAATTTAACGCGAATTTTAACAAAATATTAACGTTTACAATTTTATGGTGCACTCTC
AGTACAATCTGCTCTGATGCCGCATAGTTAAGCCAGCCCCGACACCCGCCAACACCCGCTGACGCGCCCT
GACGGGCTTGTCTGCTCCCGGCATCCGCTTACAGACAAGCTGTGACCGTCTCCGGGAGCTGCATGTGTCA
GAGGTTTTCACCGTCATCACCGAAACGCGCGAGACGAAAGGGCCTCGTGATACGCCTATTTTTATAGGTT
AATGTCATGATAATAATGGTTTCTTAGACGTCAGGTGGCACTTTTCGGGGAAATGTGCGCGGAACCCCTA
TTTGTTTATTTTTCTAAATACATTCAAATATGTATCCGCTCATGAGACAATAACCCTGATAAATGCTTCA
ATAATATTGAAAAAGGAAGAGTATGAGTATTCAACATTTCCGTGTCGCCCTTATTCCCTTTTTTGCGGCA
TTTTGCCTTCCTGTTTTTGCTCACCCAGAAACGCTGGTGAAAGTAAAAGATGCTGAAGATCAGTTGGGTG
CACGAGTGGGTTACATCGAACTGGATCTCAACAGCGGTAAGATCCTTGAGAGTTTTCGCCCCGAAGAACG
TTTTCCAATGATGAGCACTTTTAAAGTTCTGCTATGTGGCGCGGTATTATCCCGTATTGACGCCGGGCAA
GAGCAACTCGGTCGCCGCATACACTATTCTCAGAATGACTTGGTTGAGTACTCACCAGTCACAGAAAAGC
ATCTTACGGATGGCATGACAGTAAGAGAATTATGCAGTGCTGCCATAACCATGAGTGATAACACTGCGGC
CAACTTACTTCTGACAACGATCGGAGGACCGAAGGAGCTAACCGCTTTTTTGCACAACATGGGGGATCAT
GTAACTCGCCTTGATCGTTGGGAACCGGAGCTGAATGAAGCCATACCAAACGACGAGCGTGACACCACGA
TGCCTGTAGCAATGGCAACAACGTTGCGCAAACTATTAACTGGCGAACTACTTACTCTAGCTTCCCGGCA
ACAATTAATAGACTGGATGGAGGCGGATAAAGTTGCAGGACCACTTCTGCGCTCGGCCCTTCCGGCTGGC
TGGTTTATTGCTGATAAATCTGGAGCCGGTGAGCGTGGAAGCCGCGGTATCATTGCAGCACTGGGGCCAG
ATGGTAAGCCCTCCCGTATCGTAGTTATCTACACGACGGGGAGTCAGGCAACTATGGATGAACGAAATAG
ACAGATCGCTGAGATAGGTGCCTCACTGATTAAGCATTGGTAACTGTCAGACCAAGTTTACTCATATATA
CTTTAGATTGATTTAAAACTTCATTTTTAATTTAAAAGGATCTAGGTGAAGATCCTTTTTGATAATCTCA
TGACCAAAATCCCTTAACGTGAGTTTTCGTTCCACTGAGCGTCAGACCCCGTAGAAAAGATCAAAGGATC
TTCTTGAGATCCTTTTTTTCTGCGCGTAATCTGCTGCTTGCAAACAAAAAAACCACCGCTACCAGCGGTG
GTTTGTTTGCCGGATCAAGAGCTACCAACTCTTTTTCCGAAGGTAACTGGCTTCAGCAGAGCGCAGATAC
CAAATACTGTTCTTCTAGTGTAGCCGTAGTTAGGCCACCACTTCAAGAACTCTGTAGCACCGCCTACATA
CCTCGCTCTGCTAATCCTGTTACCAGTGGCTGCTGCCAGTGGCGATAAGTCGTGTCTTACCGGGTTGGAC
TCAAGACGATAGTTACCGGATAAGGCGCAGCGGTCGGGCTGAACGGGGGGTTCGTGCACACAGCCCAGCT
TGGAGCGAACGACCTACACCGAACTGAGATACCTACAGCGTGAGCTATGAGAAAGCGCCACGCTTCCCGA
AGGGAGAAAGGCGGACAGGTATCCGGTAAGCGGCAGGGTCGGAACAGGAGAGCGCACGAGGGAGCTTCCA
GGGGGAAACGCCTGGTATCTTTATAGTCCTGTCGGGTTTCGCCACCTCTGACTTGAGCGTCGATTTTTGT
GATGCTCGTCAGGGGGGCGGAGCCTATGGAAAAACGCCAGCAACGCGGCCTTTTTACGGTTCCTGGCCTT
TTGCTGGCCTTTTGCTCACAT
Features (pLannotate 1.2.2; 18 found; start..end, strand, type, name):
     14..41      +  repeat_region  AAV2 ITR (fragment): inverted terminal repeat of adeno-associated virus serotype 2 inverted
     70..97      +  repeat_region  AAV2 ITR (fragment): inverted terminal repeat of adeno-associated virus serotype 2 inverted
    613..3768    +  CDS            cas9: CAS9_STAAU - Experimental evidence at protein level: Swiss-Prot protein existence level 1. CRISPR (clustered regularly interspaced short palindromic repeat) is an adaptive immune system that provides protection against mobile genetic elements (viruses, transposable elements and conjugative plasmids). CRISPR clusters contain spacers, sequences complementary to antecedent mobile elements, and target invading nucleic acids. CRISPR clusters are transcribed and processed into CRISPR RNA (crRNA). In type II CRISPR systems correct processing of pre-crRNA requires a trans- encoded small RNA (tracrRNA)
   3769..3816    +  CDS            nucleoplasmin NLS: bipartite nuclear localization signal from nucleoplasmin
   3823..3839    +  CDS            3xHA (fragment): three tandem HA epitope tags
   3850..3866    +  CDS            3xHA (fragment): three tandem HA epitope tags
   3877..3905    +  CDS            3xHA (fragment): three tandem HA epitope tags
   3937..4048    +  polyA_signal   bGH poly(A) signal: bovine growth hormone polyadenylation signal
   4151..4391    +  promoter       U6 promoter: RNA polymerase III promoter for human U6 snRNA
   4422..4497    +  misc_RNA       Sa gRNA scaffold: guide RNA scaffold for the Staphylococcus aureus CRISPR/Cas9 system
   4511..4651    +  repeat_region  AAV2 ITR: inverted terminal repeat of adeno-associated virus serotype 2 inverted
   4656..4707    -  misc_feature   bom (fragment): basis of mobility region from pBR322
   4726..5181    +  rep_origin     f1 ori (sequence partly withheld): f1 bacteriophage origin of replication; arrow indicates direction of (+) strand synthesis
   5182..5231    -  misc_feature   bom (fragment): basis of mobility region from pBR322
   5333..5368    -  CDS            rop (fragment): Rop protein, which maintains plasmids at low copy number; rop
   5463..5567    +  promoter       AmpR promoter: bla
   5568..6428    +  CDS            AmpR: β-lactamase; bla; confers resistance to ampicillin, carbenicillin, and related antibiotics
   6599..7187    +  rep_origin     ori: high-copy-number ColE1/pMB1/pBR322/pUC origin of replication
