[The description below was written by a language model from this plasmid's Addgene catalogue record and pLannotate feature annotations shown in this document.]
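Description:
Icam 2 SaCas9 YAP sgRNA3 is an all-in-one AAV CRISPR plasmid derived from the pX601 backbone (AAV-CMV::NLS-SaCas9-NLS-3xHA-bGHpA; U6::BsaI-sgRNA). It carries both the Staphylococcus aureus Cas9 nuclease and a single guide RNA against mouse Yap1 (yes-associated protein 1) between AAV2 inverted terminal repeats. SaCas9 is compact, so nuclease and guide fit within one AAV genome for packaging and delivery to mammalian cells or tissues. In bacteria the roughly 7.2 kb plasmid is maintained at high copy through a ColE1/pUC-type origin and selected with ampicillin via the β-lactamase gene. An f1 phage origin is also present. The left ITR is annotated only as short fragments, while the right ITR is detected in full.

The SaCas9 coding sequence is followed in frame by a nucleoplasmin bipartite nuclear localization signal and a 3xHA epitope tag, which allows detection of the protein, and it ends with a bovine growth hormone polyadenylation signal. Downstream, a human U6 RNA polymerase III promoter drives the Yap1-targeting spacer fused to the Sa gRNA scaffold. The spacer was inserted at the backbone's BsaI sites, which were destroyed during cloning.

No promoter is annotated upstream of SaCas9 in the feature table. The parental backbone uses CMV, and the plasmid name suggests it may have been replaced by an Icam2 promoter, which is typically used for endothelial expression, but the record does not state this explicitly. The stated purpose is co-expression of SaCas9 and a gRNA to target mouse YAP. The associated work concerns YAP/TAZ signalling in the vascular response to shear flow.
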