Addgene plasmid #99736: Icam 2 SaCas9 YAP sgRNA3
Purpose: Expresses SaCas9 and a gRNA targeting mouse YAP
Depositing lab: Yu Huang. Depositing organization: Chinese University of Hong Kong. Publication: Integrin-YAP/TAZ-JNK cascade mediates atheroprotective effect of unidirectional shear flow. Wang L, Luo JY, Li B, Tian XY, Chen LJ, Huang Y, Liu J, Deng D, Lau CW, Wan S, Ai D, Mak KK, Tong KK, Kwan KM, Wang N, Chiu JJ, Zhu Y, Huang Y. Nature. 2016 Dec 7. doi: 10.1038/nature20602. PubMed 27926730.
Backbone
  Vector backbone: pX601-AAV-CMV::NLS-SaCas9-NLS-3xHA-bGHpA;U6::BsaI-sgRNA
  Backbone manufacturer: Feng Zhang Lab (Addgene #61591)
  Vector type: Mammalian Expression, AAV, CRISPR
Growth in bacteria
  Bacterial resistance: Ampicillin, 100 μg/mL
  Growth temperature: 37°C
  Growth strain: NEB Stable
  Copy number: High Copy
Gene/Insert
  Gene/Insert name: SaCas9 gRNA targeting Yap1 (alt name: SaCas9 gRNA targeting yes-associated protein 1)
  gRNA/shRNA sequence: CCAGAGACAACGCCACTGGCT
  Species: M. musculus (mouse)
  Entrez Gene: Yap1 (a.k.a. Yap, Yap65, Yki, Yorkie)
  Promoter: U6
  Cloning method: Restriction Enzyme; 5′ cloning site BsaI (destroyed during cloning); 3′ cloning site BsaI (destroyed during cloning)
  Sequencing primers: 5′ LKO.1 5'
Terms and licenses: Academic/Nonprofit Terms; Industry Terms: Not Available to Industry
How to cite: Icam 2 SaCas9 YAP sgRNA3 was a gift from Yu Huang (Addgene plasmid # 99736 ; http://n2t.net/addgene:99736 ; RRID:Addgene_99736)
