>Addgene plasmid #99736 | Icam 2 SaCas9 YAP sgRNA3 | addgene partial sequence | sequence record 191219 | hSaCas9-R1 5'-CCTTCACTCTGGCCTCGTAG-3'
CTGTGGTCGGTCAGCAGGTTGTAGTCGAACAGCAGCTTCTTCACTCTCTGGATTCTATGCCGCCTCCGCC
GCTTCAGCCTTCTGGCGCCTCTCTTGCTCCGCCTGCCCTCGTTGTTTTCCACGTTGGCCTCTTTGAACAG
CCGCACGCCGGCATCGATCACGTCCCGTGTCTCGTAGTCGATGATGCCGTAGCCCACGCTGGTGATGCCG
ATGTCCAGGCCCAGGATGTAGTTCCGCTTGGCTGCTGGGACTCCGTGGATACCGACCTTCCGCTTCTTCT
TTGGGGCCATGGTGGCACCGGTGACTGGCAGTCTCCACGGGCTCGCAGGGACCAGCCAAGGGCTGCCTGG
AGGGAGATGGTGGGCGCAGGTCTGAGCTATGGCCCAGAATCCCTAGCCTTCTGCAAACTGATGACTGCAT
TTCCTCTCATTATCTGAGAGATCTTTGGGAAGCCACGTGCACCAGCTCGTTCTAGGACCCCAGGCCTCTA
AGAATCCAGGCAGAGGAAGCTGGGAAGCTGCTGATAAGCAGGGCATAACCCAGTCCTCCCTGCTGACTCC
CTGTGCAAGGGGCGGGGCAGGCAATGGGTGCACGCATGCGTGTATGAGACGTGTGCACAGGGGAGAGTCA
GGCCTACAAGCCCCAGATCTGGGGAACCCCAAATCCCATGGGATGCATTGTTGGAGTCATGCCTGGGAGA
CCTCGAGTCTAGAGGCCGCAGGAACCCCTAGTGATGGAGTTGGC
